>Addgene plasmid #225309 | pXD80EN1-C1858_02810-(–)-Eldh2-noAccs (ElA2) | addgene full sequence | sequence record 467474 | Addgene NGS Result
GGCGGGCTGGCCGGCCTTCTAAAACAATTCATCCAGTAAAATATAATATTTTATTTTCTCCCAATCAGGC
TTGATCCCCAGTAAGTCAAAAAATAGCTCGACATACTGTTCTTCCCCGATATCCTCCCTGATCGACCGGA
CGCAGAAGGCAATGTCATACCACTTGTCCGCCCTGCCGCTTCTCCCAAGATCAATAAAGCCACTTACTTT
GCCATCTTTCACAAAGATGTTGCTGTCTCCCAGGTCGCCGTGGGAAAAGACAAGTTCCTCTTCGGGCTTT
TCCGTCTTTAAAAAATCATACAGCTCGCGCGGATCTTTAAATGGAGTGTCTTCTTCCCAGTTTTCGCAAT
CCACATCGGCCAGATCGTTATTCAGTAAGTAATCCAATTCGGCTAAGCGGCTGTCTAAGCTATTCGTATA
GGGACAATCCGATATGTCGATGGAGTGAAAGAGCCTGATGCACTCCGCATACAGCTCGATAATCTTTTCA
GGGCTTTGTTCATCTTCATACTCTTCCGAGCAAAGGACGCCATCGGCCTCACTCATGAGCAGATTGCTCC
AGCCATCATGCCGTTCAAAGTGCAGGACCTTTGGAACAGGCAGCTTTCCTTCCAGCCATAGCATCATGTC
CTTTTCCCGTTCCACATCATAGGTGGTCCCTTTATACCGGCTGTCCGTCATTTTTAAATATAGGTTTTCA
TTTTCTCCCACCAGCTTATATACCTTAGCAGGAGACATTCCTTCCGTATCTTTTACGCAGCGGTATTTTT
CGATCAGTTTTTTCAATTCCGGTGATATTCTCATTTTAGCCATGATGTTTAACTTTGTTTTAGGGCGACT
GCCCTGCTGCGTAACATCGTTGCTGCTCCATAACATCAAACATCGACCCACGGCGTAACGCGCTTGCTGC
TTGGATGCCCGAGGCATAGACTGTACCCCAAAAAAACAGTCATAACAAGCCATGAAAACCGCCACTGCGC
CGTTACCACCGCTGCGTTCGGTCAAGGTTCTGGACCAGTTGCGTGAGCGCATACGCTACTTGCATTACAG
CTTACGAACCGAACAGGCTTATGTCCACTGGGTTCGTGCCTTCATCCGTTTCCACGGTGTGCGTCACCCG
GCAACCTTGGGCAGCAGCGAAGTCGAGGCATTTCTGTCCTGGCTGGCGAACGAGCGCAAGGTTTCGGTCT
CCACGCATTCGAAACCGGTATCCCGCCGCCGCCGCCGGATACCGGTTTCGAATTGAGATTGCCACCTGAC
GTCTAAGAAACCATTATTATCATGACATTAACCTATAAAAATAGGCGTATCACGAGGCCCTTTCGTCTTC
AAGGCGAAAAAACCCCGCCGAAGCGGGGTTTTTTGCGAAATATAATGACCCTCTTGATAACCCAAGAGGG
CATTTTTTAGGAACGGTTATTTGATTATTAATCCGGCGGCAACTGAAACGATTCGGATCCTGTATTACTA
TTCTGAATTCGCGGCCGCTTCTAGATCTACTGCTCGCTTTTGCGATCCTTACGCCGGTCGAGAAGAGTTT
GGGCCTCTTCTGCCGCAGCGAAGAAATCGCGTAAGCGTTCTTCGTTTCTAGGATGGTAGACGGCGTATGC
TACGAGGTTCTTGTCTTTTTCCTCGATCGGTATACCGGTGCGCTTTCCGGTTTCCAGCAGTAAGCCGATC
TGCTTTTGCGTCTTTTTCCATATGAGGACGTTGCCTCTGAGCGGTGTGCTGAAGAACTCCACGTTGTTGC
CTGCCGATACGGGCCTGGTCTTGGGCTCGAATCCGTAATCGATACATGCGGCTTCGATTTGATCCCAGGC
AGGGTTCGTCTTGTCGCTCATGAATTTCACCAGCGTTTGCGTTTGCAGATCTTTCCACGAGATCGAGGTT
CGGTTGGCAAGCGGATGGTCGTTTTCTACGATTGCGAGCAATTGAATCGACACGAACGGCCTACTGATCA
ATCCCTCTTGTTCGGCGTGACGGGGGTTGGTGTATCCGATGAACAAATCGATGGACTCTCTCGATAGCAA
CGTGAAGGGGTCGTCGATGTTGCGGTCGAAAACGATGTTCGCGTGATGATTTTCGCGGGCGATCATTGCC
GTCATAGAAGCGAGGGAGGCTATGTCGGAGTCTTCCATGTGTCCGACCACGTGAATAGGGCGCTTCGCTT
TGAGCTGTTCGAGCGTGTTTCTGGTCTTGTCGTATTCGTTCACGATGACCCCGGCGCTTTCGAACAAGAT
GCGTCCGCCTTCGGTTAGCTGAACTCCTTTTTTCCCTCGATCAAGCAGTTCTATTCCGAATTCTTTTTCA
AGGGCGAGCATGTGCTTGCTCAATGCCGGTTGGGTGATGTTGAGGTTTCCGGCCGCCTCGGTGAAGTTCA
GACATTGAGCGAGCTCGATGAATTCTCTGCAGGATTCGATGTTCATGATGACCCCCCCCCTCCGCCGAAT
GAAAACCCATTCGGCGATTGCATTGCGAGGTTCGATGCCCCCCCAGCATCGCTCGTCTTAAAAGCCATTG
TAGCATCCTGGGTGATTTTGAGAGGTACACGCGCTTTCCTTAGGCCTGTTGGCATGGTCTTATAACGCAT
CGGAATGGGAGGGGCTTGAATCGGAATGCATGCGGGGCGATGTGTGCCGAAACGTTATTTCCCTATCTTC
GAGTTGCTTTTCATACTGAAGGAAGATGCGATCTCCTTAATGGGGTCGTCGTGGGCAGGGTCGAAAATAA
GGAGGAGGGTATGGGTAAACTGCATATGTCGCGACGGGATTTCGTCAAAGTCTCGGTCGTGACAGGCGCG
GCGTTCGGCATCTCCGCGTTGGCTGAGCCGAGTTTGGCTGTTGCTGACGATGCCGTCGATAAGCCGGTGG
GAGGTGACATCAAGCGTATCCGAACAGGGTGTCGCGGCTGCGGCAAAATGGAATGCGGCGTTATCGCCGT
AGTGCAGAACGGGCGTGTCGTTCGGATGGAGGGCGACCCTACGGCGTTCCAGTCGATGGGGAACTGCTGC
ACCAAATCGCAAGCGGCCATTCAGGCGGCATACCATCCTGATCGTCTGCATTATCCTATGAAACGAACGA
ACGACAAGGAATCCGATGATCCCGGTTGGGTGCGTATTTCTTGGGATGAGGCCATGACCACGATCGTGTC
GAAATTCGACGAGCTGCAAGCGCGCTACGGAGGCGAATCGCTGTTCGGCATGTGCGGCACGTCGCGCGTG
TGGTGCATGTTCGGAGCGTCCAACGGCATGTACCTGTGGGATTCGCCGAACATCGTGCAGGCGTGGCAGA
TCTGCAAGGGCCCGCGCCATTTCGCCACTCTTATGTGCTCGAGCTTCGCCGACAGCTGGATGGAGACGGT
TGCCCATCCTGATGTGTACGTGGCCTGGGGCGGTGCATCCGAGATGTCGAACTACGATGACAGCTGCCGC
ACCACTGTGGATGTGGCGACGCGCTCGACCACGCACATTTGCGTCGATCCGCGCGAAACGAACATGGGTA
AAGAGGCGGACTTCCAGCTGCACCTGCGACCCGGTACCGATGGGGCGATGGCGTTGGCTTGGACGAACGT
CATCATTGAAAACAATCTGTACGACGAGTTGTTCACGAAGAAGTGGACCAACGGTCCGTTTCTCGTGTGC
GAAGACATGGAGCCGACCGGCTGGACCGAGGCTTCGCCCATTGTCATGACCCCATTCGAACTCAAGACGC
ATTTGCTGAAGGAATCGGATCTGCTGGAGGACGGAAGCCCAAAGCGTTTTATGGTTTGGGACAACCTTGC
TGGGAGGCTGACCTATTTCGATTCCGAAACCGGTTTTTGGGAAGGTGAGGAATGGACGAAGCCGACGGCC
GGGAAGGAAGCTTCGCAGGAGAATCTCGCGCCTGGCTTCCATCAAGGTTTTGTCATTGATCCTACTCCGT
TCGACCCTGAAATAGATCCGGCGTTGTTTGGGGAATTCGAAGTGACGCTCAAAGACGGGTCGACGCATAA
GGTGCAGCCGGTGTTTCAAAAGTACGCCGATCGCTGCGCGGAATACACTCCTGAAGTCGCTGAGGAAATC
ACCGGGGTTCCGGCCGATCAGATTCGTGCGGCGGCTATGGCTTACGGCACGCCCCTTCATCCGGAAAAGG
GTTATGGCAATGGCGGTATTCAGTACATGCTGGCCACCGAGCATGCGAATACCGCCATCCAGAATGTGCG
CGCGCTTGATTATCTGACGGCCATCACGGGAAATTACGATACGCCGGGCGGTCAGCGTGCGTCAACGCGC
GCTCCCATCGAGGGCGGTCAGATGGGTTTTGCCAACAACGGTTCGGGCATGCCCATGCTTTCGCCGGGGC
AGATGGAGAAGATCTTAGGTCGCGATGAGATTCCGCTGCTGTATTGGTGGGGCATGTGGGCCGATGCTGC
GGCTACGTGGAATGCGGTGCTCACCGGAGAACCGTATCCGGTCGTTGGCGCGTTCAATTCGTCGGGGAAC
TTCATGAACCAGTGCAACACCACCACGACATGGGAGGCTCTCAAGAAGCTCGATTTTTATGTGGAATGCA
ACCTGTGGCACACTCCTGGCGGTGGTTTGTGCGACATCGTTTTGCCTGCCGCTCATTTCTTGGAGTTGTC
CAGTCCGCGTTCATCCCAGGGCGCTTCGGGCGCTATGGGCGCGACGGTCAAATGCATCGACCCGCCTGGT
GAAGCGAAGTTCGACGGCGAGATCATTCGCATGTTGTACGAATACAAAGGCCTCCCCTATAACGTTATTC
CTGGTTATCCTGAATATCCTAGCGTCGAGGAAATGCTGGACATGTCGGTGGCGGGTTTCGAGCCGAAGGG
ATGGAAGGTATTCGAGCAGCGTTTCCAGGAACATGGCTGGTGGGATTGCAAGGAAACTGAACCGGAATTG
TGGGGAACGTATCGCCGCTACGAAACCGGTGCGAATCGCGCTCGCAATGCGGGTGGGTTCGTAGGTTCTC
AAGGTGATTGGCTTCCCGGGTTCTACACTCCGACAAAGAAGATCGAAATATGGTCTACGGTCATGGAGTC
GTTCCATCCCGATGGCGAGTGGAATCTTCCCACGTATCGCGAACCACCGCACAGTCCTGTGAGCGATCCT
GACATGTACAAAGAATACCCGCTGATCATCACTACGGGACGCCGCATTCCCGTGTACTTCCATTCCGAGC
ACCGGCAGCTGCCGTGGTGTCGCGAGCAATGGCCGGTGCCGCGCGTGGAAATCAATCCAGACGATGCCGC
CACGTATGGCATAGAACAGGGAGATTGGGTTTGGATTGAGACGCCATATGGGAAGATTCGCGAGGTTGCC
GATTTGTACTACGGGATCCGTCCCGGCACTATCAATTGCGAGCATCAGTGGTGGTTCCCGGAATTCAAGC
AATCGGGATCGGGCCACGAGCTATGCGCGGTCAACCACTTGATAGACAACTGGGCGCGCGATCCGCATTG
CGGCGCGTCTAACCTGCGTGCGTACCTCGGCAAGATATACAAGGCAACGCCCGAGAACTCCCCGTTCGGC
AATCCGGTGCCTTGCGACCACAACGGCGTTGAGATCATCCACGATGCTTCCGATCCTCGTCTCAAAGAAT
GGCTGCCGACGTACGAAGGGAGGGAGTAGGCCATGACCCAGTATGCTATTGTCACCGACTTGAATCGGTG
CGTCGGGTGCTTGGCATGCGCTGTCGCATGCAAAGCCGTGAACGATGTGCCCATTGGCAGTTTTTGGAAC
AAGGTTTTACGCATCGGGCCGAATGCTTCTATACAAGGTGCGCAGGATGCGGATTCTTATCTTTACTTCC
TGCCCGTGCAGTGCCAGCACTGCGCCGACCCCGAGTGCGTGAAGGTGTGCCCGACGGGCGCCTCGCACAA
GCTTGAGGACGGCACGGTGCAGGTTGACAAGTCCAAGTGCATCGGCTGCCAGTTCTGCGCGATGGCTTGT
CCCTACAACGTTCGTTACTTGAACGAGCAGGAGCGCGTGGTTGAGAAGTGCACCCTTTGCGAGCAGAAGA
TCGCCCAGGGCGAGCTGCCGCAATGCGTCAGCCAATGCGGTGGCATGGCGCGCTTCTTCGGTGATTTGGA
TAAGGGCATCGAATCGTTCGAAGGTGCGGAAAACGGAACCGAGCGCATTGTTCTCGGGGAGTTCTGCAAG
CCCTTCACGGATGAAGACGTGCACGTGCTGCCTAATGTGGGAAACAATCCGTCGGTGCGCTATATCCTGC
GTGACCATGAATGGCAAGGAGGCGGTGAATAATGGAGCTCCAGTGGCCTTTGATCGTGTTCACCACGCTG
GTGGCGTGGAGCGCGGGGCTGTTCGGGACGCAGGCGCTGATGGCCGCGTTCGGCGTCGGGAAGAAGGCGC
AGGTCCCGGCCTGGATCGCGAGCGCCGTCCTTCTGGCCGTCGGCGGGATCGCGGTGTTCTTCCACCTCGA
GCACTGGGAGCGCATCTTCAACGGCTTCGGCCACCTTACGAGCGGCATCACCCAGGAGCTGATCGCCATC
GTCGTGCTGGCGGCCGTCGCCGTGGCCTACCTGGTCATGCTGCGCAAGTCCGACGACGGCGCGAGCGTGC
CGAAGTGGCTGGCGTGGCTGTCGGTCGCGCTGTCGGTCGCGCTGGTGGCCGTGATGGCGCACTCGTACAC
GATGGCCGCGAGGCCGGCGTGGGATAGCGTGCTGTGGATCCTCTACGTCCTGGGCAACGCCTGCGTGCTG
GGACCGGCGACGTTCGCGTTCCTCATGGCCGCAGCGCCGCCCGCAGGTCAGCCCGCCGGGCGCGCGGCCG
ACGCCGGGGCTCCCGCAGGCCTCGCTGCCCTCGTAGGCGCCGCCGCGAACGCCCTGGCCGCCCTCGCCTT
CGCGATCTTCCTCCAGCTCTCCGCCGGCTCCTTCGCCGACGTCGGCTACTACTTCGACCCGACGCATCCG
ACCGAGGCCATGGCCGACGCCGCGGCGACGGTCGGCGCGCAAGCGCCCCTGCTGTGGCTCGGCGCGGTCG
CCGTCGGCGCTATCGTCCCGCTCGCGGCGGCCTTCATGGGCAGGCGCTCCGGCAACTGGAGGCTCTGGGC
CCCGGTGGCTATCATCGCCGCCCTGGCGGGCGCCGTCTGCATGCGCGTGGCCTTCTACAACCTCGGCCTC
AGCGTGTTCATGTTCTACTAGACTAGTCGACTCACACTGGCTCACCTTCGGGTGGGCCTTTCTGCGTTTA
TATACTAGAGAGAGAATATAAAAAGCCAGATTATTAATCCGGCTTTTTTATTATTTAATTCCTGTTATAA
AAAAAGGATCAATTTTGAACTCTCTCCCAAAGTTGATCCCTTAACGATCCCTGCAGGAGAAGGCCATCCT
GACGGATGGCCTTTTTGAAGCTTTCTAGAATCGGGGGCCCCCGGGGGGATTCTAGAACAATGGAAGTCCT
CGTCTCGCCCTCGAATTAGCCCGCTTAATGAGCGGGCTTTTTTTGAATTAATTCTCGCGAGCTGGCACGA
CAGGTTTCCCGACTGGAAAGCGGGCAGTGAGCGCAACGCAATTAATGTAAGTTAGCGCGAATTGCAAGCT
GGCCGACGCGCTGGGCTACGTCTTGCTGGCGTTCGGGAGCAGAAGAGCATACATCTGGAAGCAAAGCCAG
GAAAGCGGCCTATGGAGCTGTGCGGCAGCGCTCAGTAGGCAATTTTTCAAAATATTGTTAAGCCTTTTCT
GAGCATGGTATTTTTCATGGTATTACCAATTAGCAGGAAAATAAGCCATTGAATATAAAAGATAAAAATG
TCTTGTTTACAATAGAGTGGGGGGGGTCAGCCTGCCGCCTTGGGCCGGGTGATGTCGTACTTGCCCGCCG
CGAACTCGGTTACCGTCCAGCCCAGCGCGACCAGCTCCGGCAACGCCTCGCGCACCCGCTGGCGGCGCTT
GCGCATGGTCGAACCACTGGCCTCTGACGGCCAGACATAGCCGCACAAGGTATCTATGGAAGCCTTGCCG
GTTTTGCCGGGGTCGATCCAGCCACACAGCCGCTGGTGCAGCAGGCGGGCGGTTTCGCTGTCCAGCGCCC
GCACCTCGTCCATGCTGATGCGCACATGCTGGCCGCCACCCATGACGGCCTGCGCGATCAAGGGGTTCAG
GGCCACGTACAGGCGCCCGTCCGCCTCGTCGCTGGCGTACTCCGACAGCAGCCGAAACCCCTGCCGCTTG
CGGCCATTCTGGGCGATGATGGATACCTTCCAAAGGCGCTCGATGCAGTCCTGTATGTGCTTGAGCGCCC
CACCACTATCGACCTCTGCCCCGATTTCCTTTGCCAGCGCCCGATAGCTACCTTTGACCACCATGGCATC
AGCGGTGACGGCCTCCCACTTGGGTTCCAGGAACAGCCGGAGCTGCCGTCCGCCTTCGGTCTTGGGTTCC
GGGCCAAGCACTAGGCCATTAGGCCCAGCCATGGCCACCAGCCCTTGCAGGATGCGCAGATCATCAGCGC
CCAGCGGCTCCGGGCCGCTGAACTCGATCCGCTTGCCGTCGCCGTAGTCATACGTCACGTCCAGCTTGCT
GCGCTTGCGCTCGCCCCGCTTGAGGGCACGGAACAGGCCGGGGGCCAGACAGTGCGCCGGGTCGTGTCGG
ACGTGGCTGAGGCTGTGCTTGTTCTTAGGCTTCACCACGGGGCACCCCCTTGCTCTTGCGCTGCCTCTCC
AGCACGGCGGGCTTGAGCACCCCGCCGTCATGCCGCCTGAACCACCGATCAGCGAACGGTGCGCCATAGT
TGGCCTTGCTCACACCGAAGCGGACGAAGAACCGGCGCTGGTCGTCGTCCACACCCCATTCCTCGGCCTC
GGCGCTGGTCATGCTCGACAGGTAGGACTGCCAGCGGATGTTATCGACCAGTACCGAGCTGCCCCGGCTG
GCCTGCTGCTGGTCGCCTGCGCCCATCATGGCCGCGCCCTTGCTGGCATGGTGCAGGAACACGATAGAGC
ACCCGGTATCGGCGGCGATGGCCTCCATGCGACCGATGACCTGGGCCATGGGGCCGCTGGCGTTTTCTTC
CTCGATGTGGAACCGGCGCAGCGTGTCCAGCACCATCAGGCGGCGGCCCTCGGCGGCGCGCTTGAGGCCG
TCGAACCACTCCGGGGCCATGATGTTGGGCAGGCTGCCGATCAGCGGCTGGATCAGCAGGCCGTCAGCCA
CGGCTTGCCGTTCCTCGGCGCTGAGGTGCGCCCCAAGGGCGTGCAGGCGGTGATGAATGGCGGTGGGCGG
GTCTTCGGCGGGCAGGTAGATCACCGGGCCGGTGGGCAGTTCGCCCACCTCCAGCAGATCCGGCCCGCCT
GCAATCTGTGCGGCCAGTTGCAGGGCCAGCATGGATTTACCGGCACCACCGGGCGACACCAGCGCCCCGA
CCGTACCGGCCACCATGTTGGGCAAAACGTAGTCCAGCGGTGGCGGCGCTGCTGCGAACGCCTCCAGAAT
ATTGATAGGCTTATGGGTAGCCATTGATTGCCTCCTTTGCAGGCAGTTGGTGGTTAGGCGCTGGCGGGGT
CACTACCCCCGCCCTGCGCCGCTCTGAGTTCTTCCAGGCACTCGCGCAGCGCCTCGTATTCGTCGTCGGT
CAGCCAGAACTTGCGCTGACGCATCCCTTTGGCCTTCATGCGCTCGGCATATCGCGCTTGGCGTACAGCG
TCAGGGCTGGCCAGCAGGTCGCCGGTCTGCTTGTCCTTTTGGTCTTTCATATCAGTCACCGAGAAACTTG
CCGGGGCCGAAAGGCTTGTCTTCGCGGAACAAGGACAAGGTGCAGCCGTCAAGGTTAAGGCTGGCCATAT
CAGCGACTGAAAAGCGGCCAGCCTCGGCCTTGTTTGACGTATAACCAAAGCCACCGGGCAACCAATAGCC
CTTGTCACTTTTGATCAGGTAGACCGACCCTGAAGCGCTTTTTTCGTATTCCATAAAACCCCCTTCTGTG
CGTGAGTACTCATAGTATAACAGGCGTGAGTACCAACGCAAGCACTACATGCTGAAATCTGGCCCGCCCC
TGTCCATGCCTCGCTGGCGGGGTGCCGGTGCCCGTGCCAGCTCGGCCCGCGCAAGCTGGACGCTGGGCAG
ACCCATGACCTTGCTGACGGTGCGCTCGATGTAATCCGCTTCGTGGCCGGGCTTGCGCTCTGCCAGCGCT
GGGCTGGCCTCGGCCATGGCCTTGCCGATTTCCTCGGCACTGCGGCCCCGGCTGGCCAGCTTCTGCGCGG
CGATAAAGTCGCACTTGCTGAGGTCATCACCGAAGCGCTTGACCAGCCCGGCCATCTCGCTGCGGTACTC
GTCCAGCGCCGTGCGCCGGTGGCGGCTAAGCTGCCGCTCGGACAGTTCGAGGCTGGCCAGCCTGCGGGCC
TTCTCCTGCTGCCGCTGGGCCTGCTCGATCTGCTGGCCAGCCTGCTGCACCAGCGCCGGGCCAGCGGTGG
CGGTCTTGCCCTTGGATTCACGCAGCAGCACCCACGGCTGATAACCGGCGCGGGTGGTGTGCTTGTCCTT
GCGGTTGGTGAAGCCCGCCAAGCGGCCATAGTGGCGGCTGTCGGCGCTGGCCGGGTCGGCGTCGTACTCG
CTGGCCAGCGTCCGGGCAATCTGCCCCCGAAGTTCACCGCCTGCGGCGTCGGCCACCTTGACCCATGCCT
GATAGTTCTTCGGGCTGGTTTCCACTACCAGGGCAGGCTCCCGGCCCTCGGCTTTCATGTCATCCAGGTC
AAACTCGCTGAGGTCGTCCACCAGCACCAGACCATGCCGCTCCTGCTCGGCGGGCCTGATATACACGTCA
TTGCCCTGGGCATTCATCCGCTTGAGCCATGGCGTGTTCTGGAGCACTTCGGCGGCTGACCATTCCCGGT
TCATCATCTGGCCGGTGGTGGCGTCCCTGACGCCGATATCGAAGCGCTCACAGCCCATGGCCTTGAGCTG
TCGGCCTATGGCCTGCAAAGTCCTGTCGTTCTTCATCGGGCCACCAAGCGCAGCCAGATCGAGCCGTCCT
CGGTTGTCAGTGGCGTCAGGTCGAGCAAGAGCAACGATGCGATCAGCAGCACCACCGTAGGCATCATGGA
AGCCAGCATCACGGTTAGCCATAGCTTCCAGTGCCACCCCCGCGACGCGCTCCGGGCGCTCTGCGCGGCG
CTGCTCACCTCGGCGGCTACCTCCCGCAACTCTTTGGCCAGCTCCACCCATGCCGCCCCTGTCTGGCGCT
GGGCTTTCAGCCACTCCGCCGCCTGCGCCTCGCTGGCCTGCTGGGTCTGGCTCATGACCTGCCGGGCTTC
GTCGGCCAGTGTCGCCATGCTCTGGGCCAGCGGTTCGATCTGCTCCGCTAACTCGTTGATGCCTCTGGAT
TTCTTCACTCTGTCGATTGCGTTCATGGTCTATTGCCTCCCGGTATTCCTGTAAGTCGATGATCTGGGCG
TTGGCGGTGTCGATGTTCAGGGCCACGTCTGCCCGGTCGGTGCGGATGCCCCGGCCTTCCATCTCCACCA
CGTTCGGCCCCAGGTGAACACCGGGCAGGCGCTCGATGCCCTGCGCCTCAAGTGTTCTGTGGTCAATGCG
GGCGTCGTGGCCTGCCCGCTCTAATGCCCGGTTGGCATGGTCGGCCCATGCCTCGCGGGTCTGCTCAAGC
CATGCCTTGGGCTTGAGCGCTTCGGTCTTCTGTGCCCCGCCCTTCTCCGGGGTCTTGCCGTTGTACCGCT
TGAACCACTGAGCGGCGGGCCGCTCGATGCCGTCATTGATCCGCTCGGAGATCATCAGGTGGCAGTGCGG
GTTCTCGCCGCCACCGGCATGGATGGCCAGCGTATACGGCAGGCGCTCGGCACCGGTCAGGTGCTGGGCG
AACTCGGACGCCAGCGCCTTCTGCTGGTCGAGGGTCAGCTCGACCGGCAGGGCAAATTCGACCTCCTTGA
ACAGCCGCCCATTGGCGCGTTCATACAGGTCGGCAGCATCCCAGTAGTCGGCGGGCCGCTCGACGAACTC
CGGCATGTGCCCGGATTCGGCGTGCAAGACTTCATCCATGTCGCGGGCATACTTGCCTTCGCGCTGGATG
AAGTCGGCCTTGGCCCTGGCCGATTGGCCGCCCGACCTGCTGCCGGTTTTCGCCGTAAGGTGATAAATCG
CCATGCTGCCTCGCTGTTGCTTTTGCTTTTCGGCTCCATGCAATGGCCCTCGGAGAGCGCACCGCCCGAA
GGGTGGCCGTTAGGCCAGTTTCTCGAAGAGAAACCGGTAAGTGCGCCCTCCCCTACAAAGTAGGGTCGGG
ATTGCCGCCGCTGTGCCTCCATGATAGCCTACGAGACAGCACATTAACAATGGGGTGTCAAGATGGTTAA
GGGGAGCAACAAGGCGGCGGATCGGCTGGCCAAGCTCGAAGAACAACGAGCGCGAATCAATGCCGAAATT
CAGCGGGTGCGGGCAAGGGAACAGCAGCAAGAGCGCAAGAACGAAACAAGGCGCAAGGTGCTGGTGGGGG
CCATGATTTTGGCCAAGGTGAACAGCAGCGAGTGGCCGGAGGATCGGCTCATGGCGGCAATGGATGCGTA
CCTTGAACGCGACCACGACCGCGCCTTGTTCGGTCTGCCGCCACGCCAGAAGGATGAGCCGGGCTGAATG
ATCGACCGAGACAGGCCCTGCGGGGCTGCACACGCGCCCCCACCCTTCGGGTAGGGGGAAAGGCCGCTAA
AGCGGCTAAAAGCGCTCCAGCGTATTTCTGCGGGGTTTGGTGTGGGGTTTAGCGGGCTTTGCCCGCCTTT
CCCCCTGCCGCGCAGCGGTGGGGCGGTGTGTAGCCTAGCGCAGCGAATAGACCAGCTATCCGGCCTCTGG
CCGGGCATATTGGGCAAGGGCAGCAGCGCCCCACAAGGGCGCTGATAACCGCGCCTAGTGGATTATTCTT
AGATAATCATGGATGGATTTTTCCAACACCCCGCCAGCCCCCGCCCCTGCTGGGTTTGCAGGTTTGGGGG
CGTGACAGTTATTGCAGGGGTTCGTGACAGTTATTGCAGGGGGGCGTGACAGTTATTGCAGGGGTTCGTG
ACAGTTAGTACGGGAGTGACGGGCACTGGCTGGCAATGTCTAGCAACGGCAGGCATTTCGGCTGAGGGTA
AAAGAACTTTCCGCTAAGCGATAGACTGTATGTAAACACAGTATTGCAAGGACGCGGAACATGCCTCATG
TGGCGGCCCTCGCGAGAATTAATTCAGATAAAAAAAATCCTTAGCTTTCGCTAAGGATGATTTCTAGCGA
TGACCCTGCTGATTGGTTCGCTGACCGTAGACTGGTTGGCTTGGTTTCATCAGCCATCCGCTTGCCCTCA
TCTGTTACGCCGGCGGTAGCCGGCCAGCCTCGCAGAGCAGGATTCCCGTTGAGCACCGCCAGGTGCGAAT
AAGGGACAGTGAAGAAGGAACACCCGCTCGCGGGTGGGCCTACTTCACCTATCCTGCCCGGCTGACGCCG
TTGGATACACCAAGGAAAGTCTACACGAACCCTTTGGCAAAATCCTGTATATCGTGCGACATCGCGCGCG
CGCGCGCGGATGCTAGCGGCGCGCCAAAAAAAAGCCCGCTCATTA
Features (pLannotate 1.2.2; 20 found; start..end, strand, type, name):
     19..813     -  CDS            KanR: aminoglycoside phosphotransferase; aphA-3; confers resistance to kanamycin
    820..876     -  CDS            GmR (fragment): gentamycin acetyltransferase; aacC1; confers resistance to gentamycin
   1052..1075    -  promoter       Pc promoter (fragment): intI1 (promoter lies within the coding sequence); class 1 integron promoter
   1055..1198    -  CDS            YPR2_ECOLX (fragment): Protein predicted: Swiss-Prot protein existence level 4. From Escherichia coli.
   1475..1494    +  misc_feature   BioBrick prefix: BioBrick prefix for parts that start with "ATG"
   2741..5626    +  CDS            dadH (fragment): DADH_EGGLN - Experimental evidence at protein level: Swiss-Prot protein existence level 1. Involved in drug metabolism, as part of an interspecies gut bacterial pathway for Levodopa (L-dopa) metabolism, acting on dopamine produced by Enterecoccus L-dopa decarboxylase. Removes the para hydroxyl group of dopamine to produce m-tyramine (3-tyramine). It is possible that dopamine dehydroxylation influences the multiple side effects of L-dopa administration linked to dopamine production in the treatment of Parkinson's disease. From Eggerthella lenta (Eubacterium lentum).
   5639..6091    +  CDS            phsB (fragment): PHSB_SALTY - Experimental evidence at protein level: Swiss-Prot protein existence level 1. Component of the PhsABC thiosulfate reductase that catalyzes the reduction of thiosulfate to sulfite and hydrogen sulfide, with menaquinol as the sole electron donor. Proton motive force (PMF) is required to drive transmembrane electron transfer within the reductase. The PhsB subunit transfers electrons between PhsC and PhsA. From Salmonella typhimurium (strain LT2 / SGSC1412 / ATCC 700720).
   7179..7206    +  terminator     T7Te terminator: phage T7 early transcription terminator
   7338..7365    +  terminator     rrnB T2 terminator: transcription terminator T2 from the E. coli rrnB gene
   7480..7520    +  CDS            lacI (fragment): lac repressor; lacI; The lac repressor binds to the lac operator to inhibit transcription in E. coli. This inhibition can be relieved by adding lactose or isopropyl-β-D-thiogalactopyranoside (IPTG).
   7797..8648    -  CDS            RSF1010 RepC (fragment): replication protein C of the broad-host-range plasmid RSF1010 (Scholz et al., 1989); repC
   8635..9474    -  CDS            RSF1010 RepA: replication protein A of the broad-host-range plasmid RSF1010 (Scholz et al., 1989); repA
   9466..9540    -  ncRNA          Plasmid R1162: Accession: RF00043 - R1162-like plasmid antisense RNA
   9988..12114   -  CDS            mobA: MOBA2_ECOLX - Also known as repB. Experimental evidence at protein level: Swiss-Prot protein existence level 1. Part of the relaxosome complex that is responsible for plasmid transfer during conjugation. Locally unwinds DNA and catalyzes the cleavage of one of the DNA strands at oriT. The cleaved strand is then transferred through the dedicated type IV secretion apparatus. MobA remains covalently linked at the 5' end of the strand, and once in the recipient cell, it probably catalyzes the rejoining of the two ends of the strand, re-forming the circular plasmid DNA. The primase activity of MobA
  12195..12282   -  oriT           RSF1010 oriT: origin of transfer of the broad-host-range plasmid RSF1010 (Scholz et al., 1989)
  12313..12594   +  CDS            mobC: MOBC_ECOLX - Protein predicted: Swiss-Prot protein existence level 4. This protein is essential to promote the specific transfer of the plasmid in the presence of conjugative plasmids. From Escherichia coli.
  12624..13018   +  rep_origin     RSF1010 oriV: replication origin of the broad-host-range plasmid RSF1010; requires the RSF1010 RepA/B/C proteins for replication (Scholz et al., 1989)
  13183..13224   -  terminator     bacterial terminator: putative bacterial transcription terminator
  13262..13287   -  CDS            traJ (fragment): oriT-recognizing protein; traJ
  13320..13429   -  oriT           oriT: incP origin of transfer
