[The description below was written by a language model from this plasmid's Addgene catalogue record and pLannotate feature annotations shown in this document.]
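Description:
pXD80EN1-C1858_02810-(–)-Eldh2-noAccs (ElA2) is a 13.6 kb low-copy bacterial expression plasmid built on the pXD68Kan2 backbone. It is designed to express an Eggerthella lenta A2 enzyme heterologously in the gut actinobacterium Gordonibacter urolithinfaciens DSM 27213. The annotated backbone is derived from the broad-host-range plasmid RSF1010. It carries the RSF1010 oriV together with the RepA and RepC replication genes and mobA (which also supplies the RepB primase function), so replication does not depend on E. coli-specific factors. Mobilisation elements are also present: the RSF1010 oriT with mobA and mobC, plus a separate IncP-type oriT next to a traJ fragment. These should allow conjugative transfer from an E. coli donor when transfer functions are supplied in trans. Selection is by kanamycin through an aphA-3 aminoglycoside phosphotransferase. The small gentamicin-resistance and integron Pc promoter fragments nearby appear to be remnants of earlier cassettes.

The insert is (–)-Eldh2 (locus C1858_02810), a (–)-dihydroxyenterolactone dehydroxylase. The annotation software labels its large open reading frame by homology to the E. lenta dopamine dehydroxylase DadH. The following shorter frame is labelled by similarity to the PhsB electron-transfer subunit of thiosulfate reductase. These are homology-based labels rather than the actual gene identities. T7Te and rrnB T2 terminators lie downstream of the cassette. No promoter for the insert is annotated, and the record does not state one.

According to the record, this version lacks the accessory genes and yields inactive enzyme. It therefore likely serves as a negative comparison showing that those genes are needed for dehydroxylase activity, in work on gut bacterial metabolism of dietary polyphenols.
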