Addgene plasmid #225309: pXD80EN1-C1858_02810-(–)-Eldh2-noAccs (ElA2)
Purpose: Expresses Eggerthella lenta A2 (–)-Eldh2 without accessory genes (inactive) in Gordonibacter urolithinfaciens DSM 27213
Depositing lab: Emily Balskus. Depositing organization: Harvard University. Publication: Enantiocomplementary Gut Bacterial Enzymes Metabolize Dietary Polyphenols. Dong X, Bae M, Le C, Aguilar Ramos MA, Balskus EP. J Am Chem Soc. 2025 Mar 5;147(9):7231-7244. doi: 10.1021/jacs.4c09892. Epub 2025 Feb 24. PubMed 39993729.
Backbone
  Vector backbone: pXD68Kan2
  Vector type: Bacterial Expression
Growth in bacteria
  Bacterial resistance: Kanamycin, 50 μg/mL
  Growth temperature: 37°C
  Growth strain: DH5alpha
  Copy number: Low Copy
Gene/Insert
  Gene/Insert name: (–)-Eldh2 (alt names: (–)-dihydroxyenterolactone dehydroxylase 2; C1858_02810)
  Species: Eggerthella lenta
Terms and licenses: Academic/Nonprofit Terms; Industry Terms: Not Available to Industry
How to cite: pXD80EN1-C1858_02810-(–)-Eldh2-noAccs (ElA2) was a gift from Emily Balskus (Addgene plasmid # 225309 ; http://n2t.net/addgene:225309 ; RRID:Addgene_225309)
